Addgene plasmid #188548: pHAGE-EF1aL-WT_ABCA3-GFP
Purpose: Lentiviral vector allowing for EF1aL-driven constitutive expression of wildtype human ABCA3:GFP fusion protein
Depositing lab: Darrell Kotton. Depositing organization: Boston University Medical Campus. Publication: Human pluripotent stem cell modeling of alveolar type 2 cell dysfunction caused by ABCA3 mutations. Sun YL, Hennessey EE, Heins H, Yang P, Villacorta-Martin C, Kwan J, Gopalan K, James M, Emili A, Cole FS, Wambach JA, Kotton DN. J Clin Invest. 2024 Jan 16;134(2):e164274. doi: 10.1172/JCI164274. PubMed 38226623.
Backbone
  Vector backbone: p1951_pHAGE-EFaL-GFP-W
  Backbone size w/o insert (bp): 7036
  Total vector size (bp): 12911
  Vector type: Lentiviral
Growth in bacteria
  Bacterial resistance: Ampicillin, 100 μg/mL
  Growth temperature: 37°C
  Growth strain: NEB Stable
  Copy number: Unknown
Gene/Insert
  Gene/Insert name: ABCA3:GFP
  Species: H. sapiens (human)
  Insert size (bp): 5875
  GenBank ID: NC_000016.10
  Entrez Gene: ABCA3 (a.k.a. ABC-C, ABC3, EST111653, LBM180, SMDP3)
  Promoter: EF1aL
  Tag / fusion protein: GFP (C terminal on insert)
  Cloning method: Restriction Enzyme; 5′ cloning site NotI (not destroyed); 3′ cloning site NotI (not destroyed)
  Sequencing primers: 5′ n/a; 3′ n/a
Terms and licenses: Academic/Nonprofit Terms; Industry Terms: Not Available to Industry
How to cite: pHAGE-EF1aL-WT_ABCA3-GFP was a gift from Darrell Kotton (Addgene plasmid # 188548 ; http://n2t.net/addgene:188548 ; RRID:Addgene_188548)
