[The description below was written by a language model from this plasmid's Addgene catalogue record and pLannotate feature annotations shown in this document.]
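Description:
pHAGE-EF1aL-WT_ABCA3-GFP is an HIV-1-based lentiviral transfer vector of about 12.9 kb, built on the pHAGE EF1aL-GFP-W backbone, for constitutive expression of wild-type human ABCA3 fused to GFP in mammalian cells. It is propagated in E. coli through a high-copy ColE1/pUC-type origin and selected with ampicillin via the β-lactamase gene. The record lists a recombination-deficient growth strain, which is typical for plasmids carrying repeated LTR sequences. Short lac regulatory and SV40 origin/poly(A) fragments in the bacterial portion appear to be backbone remnants without a stated role.

The viral cassette runs from a truncated 5' LTR through the Ψ packaging signal with a partial gag sequence, the Rev response element for Rev-dependent nuclear export of the genomic RNA, and the cPPT/CTS, which aids nuclear import of the reverse-transcribed genome. It ends in a ΔU3 self-inactivating 3' LTR, which silences LTR promoter activity after integration so that expression depends on the internal promoter. That promoter is the long form of human EF-1α, annotated at roughly 1.2 kb. It drives the ABCA3 coding sequence, which is followed almost immediately by a GFP annotated as AcGFP1 to form a C-terminal fusion. A WPRE downstream enhances transcript stability and expression. The insert was cloned using NotI sites at both ends.

ABCA3 is a phospholipid transporter of lamellar bodies involved in pulmonary surfactant homeostasis. The associated work concerns pluripotent stem cell modelling of alveolar type 2 cell dysfunction caused by ABCA3 mutations, so this construct likely provides a fluorescently trackable wild-type protein. No mammalian selection marker is annotated, so transduced cells would be identified by GFP fluorescence.
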