Features (pLannotate 1.2.2; 23 found; start..end, strand, type, name):
    377..634     +  LTR            5' LTR (truncated): truncated 5' long terminal repeat (LTR) from HIV-1
    681..806     +  misc_feature   HIV-1 Ψ: packaging signal of human immunodeficiency virus type 1
    790..1128    +  CDS            HIV-1 gag (fragment): gag protein from human immunodeficiency virus 1; gag
   1303..1536    +  misc_feature   RRE: The Rev response element (RRE) of HIV-1 allows for Rev-dependent mRNA export from the nucleus to the cytoplasm.
   1913..2013    +  CDS            Rev (fragment): human immunodeficiency virus 1 (HIV-1) Rev protein; rev; enhances nuclear export of unspliced and incompletely spliced viral mRNAs
   2058..2175    +  misc_feature   cPPT/CTS: central polypurine tract and central termination sequence of HIV-1
   2223..3401    +  promoter       EF-1α promoter: strong constitutive promoter for human elongation factor EF-1α
   3457..8568    +  CDS            ABCA3: ABCA3_HUMAN - Also known as ABC3. Experimental evidence at protein level: Swiss-Prot protein existence level 1. Catalyzes the ATP-dependent transport of phospholipids such as phosphatidylcholine and phosphoglycerol from the cytoplasm into the lumen side of lamellar bodies, in turn participates in the lamellar bodies biogenesis and homeostasis of pulmonary surfactant (PubMed:16959783, PubMed:17574245, PubMed:28887056, PubMed:31473345, PubMed:27177387). Transports preferentially phosphatidylcholine containing short acyl chains (PubMed:27177387). In addition plays a role as an efflux transporter
   8575..9294    +  CDS            AcGFP1: Aequorea coerulescens GFP mammalian codon-optimized
   9307..9895    +  misc_feature   WPRE: woodchuck hepatitis virus posttranscriptional regulatory element
   9903..9968    +  CDS            nef (fragment): NEF_HV1Z2 - Experimental evidence at protein level: Swiss-Prot protein existence level 1. Extracellular Nef protein targets CD4(+) T-lymphocytes for apoptosis by interacting with CXCR4 surface receptors. From Human immunodeficiency virus type 1 group M subtype D (isolate Z2/CDC-Z34) (HIV-1).
   9970..10203   +  LTR            3' LTR (ΔU3): self-inactivating 3' long terminal repeat (LTR) from HIV-1
  10408..10512   +  promoter       AmpR promoter: bla
  10513..11373   +  CDS            AmpR: β-lactamase; bla; confers resistance to ampicillin, carbenicillin, and related antibiotics
  11544..12132   +  rep_origin     ori: high-copy-number ColE1/pMB1/pBR322/pUC origin of replication
  12315..12369   +  CDS            lacI (fragment): lac repressor; lacI; The lac repressor binds to the lac operator to inhibit transcription in E. coli. This inhibition can be relieved by adding lactose or isopropyl-β-D-thiogalactopyranoside (IPTG).
  12375..12468   +  rep_origin     SV40 ori (fragment): SV40 origin of replication
  12493..12530   +  CDS            lacI (fragment): lac repressor; lacI; The lac repressor binds to the lac operator to inhibit transcription in E. coli. This inhibition can be relieved by adding lactose or isopropyl-β-D-thiogalactopyranoside (IPTG).
  12543..12564   +  protein_bind   CAP binding site: CAP binding activates transcription in the presence of cAMP. E. coli catabolite activator protein
  12579..12609   +  promoter       lac promoter: promoter for the E. coli lac operon
  12613..12635   +  protein_bind   lac operator (fragment): The lac repressor binds to the lac operator to inhibit transcription in E. coli. This inhibition can be relieved by adding lactose or isopropyl-β-D-thiogalactopyranoside (IPTG). lac repressor encoded by lacI
  12667..12750   +  polyA_signal   SV40 poly(A) signal (fragment): SV40 polyadenylation signal
  12917..329     +  CDS            nef (fragment) (across the origin): NEF_HV1BR - Experimental evidence at protein level: Swiss-Prot protein existence level 1. Extracellular Nef protein targets CD4(+) T-lymphocytes for apoptosis by interacting with CXCR4 surface receptors (PubMed:14990729). From Human immunodeficiency virus type 1 group M subtype B (isolate BRU/LAI) (HIV-1).
>Addgene plasmid #188548 | pHAGE-EF1aL-WT_ABCA3-GFP | addgene full sequence | sequence record 372780 | Addgene NGS Result
TGGAAGGGCTAATTCACTCCCAAAGAAGACAAGATATCCTTGATCTGTGGATCTACCACACACAAGGCTA
CTTCCCTGATTAGCAGAACTACACACCAGGGCCAGGGGTCAGATATCCACTGACCTTTGGATGGTGCTAC
AAGCTAGTACCAGTTGAGCCAGATAAGGTAGAAGAGGCCAATAAAGGAGAGAACACCAGCTTGTTACACC
CTGTGAGCCTGCATGGGATGGATGACCCGGAGAGAGAAGTGTTAGAGTGGAGGTTTGACAGCCGCCTAGC
ATTTCATCACGTGGCCCGAGAGCTGCATCCGGAGTACTTCAAGAACTGCTGATATCGAGCTTGCTACAAG
GGACTTTCCGCTGGGGACTTTCCAGGGAGGCGTGGCCTGGGCGGGACTGGGGAGTGGCGAGCCCTCAGAT
CCTGCATATAAGCAGCTGCTTTTTGCCTGTACTGGGTCTCTCTGGTTAGACCAGATCTGAGCCTGGGAGC
TCTCTGGCTAACTAGGGAACCCACTGCTTAAGCCTCAATAAAGCTTGCCTTGAGTGCTTCAAGTAGTGTG
TGCCCGTCTGTTGTGTGACTCTGGTAACTAGAGATCCCTCAGACCCTTTTAGTCAGTGTGGAAAATCTCT
AGCAGTGGCGCCCGAACAGGGACTTGAAAGCGAAAGGGAAACCAGAGGAGCTCTCTCGACGCAGGACTCG
GCTTGCTGAAGCGCGCACGGCAAGAGGCGAGGGGCGGCGACTGGTGAGTACGCCAAAAATTTTGACTAGC
GGAGGCTAGAAGGAGAGAGATGGGTGCGAGAGCGTCAGTATTAAGCGGGGGAGAATTAGATCGCGATGGG
AAAAAATTCGGTTAAGGCCAGGGGGAAAGAAAAAATATAAATTAAAACATATAGTATGGGCAAGCAGGGA
GCTAGAACGATTCGCAGTTAATCCTGGCCTGTTAGAAACATCAGAAGGCTGTAGACAAATACTGGGACAG
CTACAACCATCCCTTCAGACAGGATCAGAAGAACTTAGATCATTATATAATACAGTAGCAACCCTCTATT
GTGTGCATCAAAGGATAGAGATAAAAGACACCAAGGAAGCTTTAGACAAGATAGAGGAAGAGCAAAACAA
AAGTAAGACCACCGCACAGCAAGCGGCCGGCCGCTGATCTTCAGACCTGGAGGAGGAGATATGAGGGACA
ATTGGAGAAGTGAATTATATAAATATAAAGTAGTAAAAATTGAACCATTAGGAGTAGCACCCACCAAGGC
AAAGAGAAGAGTGGTGCAGAGAGAAAAAAGAGCAGTGGGAATAGGAGCTTTGTTCCTTGGGTTCTTGGGA
GCAGCAGGAAGCACTATGGGCGCAGCGTCAATGACGCTGACGGTACAGGCCAGACAATTATTGTCTGGTA
TAGTGCAGCAGCAGAACAATTTGCTGAGGGCTATTGAGGCGCAACAGCATCTGTTGCAACTCACAGTCTG
GGGCATCAAGCAGCTCCAGGCAAGAATCCTGGCTGTGGAAAGATACCTAAAGGATCAACAGCTCCTGGGG
ATTTGGGGTTGCTCTGGAAAACTCATTTGCACCACTGCTGTGCCTTGGAATGCTAGTTGGAGTAATAAAT
CTCTGGAACAGATTTGGAATCACACGACCTGGATGGAGTGGGACAGAGAAATTAACAATTACACAAGCTT
AATACACTCCTTAATTGAAGAATCGCAAAACCAGCAAGAAAAGAATGAACAAGAATTATTGGAATTAGAT
AAATGGGCAAGTTTGTGGAATTGGTTTAACATAACAAATTGGCTGTGGTATATAAAATTATTCATAATGA
TAGTAGGAGGCTTGGTAGGTTTAAGAATAGTTTTTGCTGTACTTTCTATAGTGAATAGAGTTAGGCAGGG
ATATTCACCATTATCGTTTCAGACCCACCTCCCAACCCCGAGGGGACCCGACAGGCCCGAAGGAATAGAA
GAAGAAGGTGGAGAGAGAGACAGAGACAGATCCATTCGATTAGTGAACGGATCTCGACGGTATCGCCGAA
TTCACAAATGGCAGTATTCATCCACAATTTTAAAAGAAAAGGGGGGATTGGGGGGTACAGTGCAGGGGAA
AGAATAGTAGACATAATAGCAACAGACATACAAACTAAAGAATTACAAAAACAAATTACAAAAATTCAAA
ATTTTCGGGTTTATTACAGGGACAGCAGAGATCCAGTTTGGACTAGTCGTGAGGCTCCGGTGCCCGTCAG
TGGGCAGAGCGCACATCGCCCACAGTCCCCGAGAAGTTGGGGGGAGGGGTCGGCAATTGAACCGGTGCCT
AGAGAAGGTGGCGCGGGGTAAACTGGGAAAGTGATGTCGTGTACTGGCTCCGCCTTTTTCCCGAGGGTGG
GGGAGAACCGTATATAAGTGCAGTAGTCGCCGTGAACGTTCTTTTTCGCAACGGGTTTGCCGCCAGAACA
CAGGTAAGTGCCGTGTGTGGTTCCCGCGGGCCTGGCCTCTTTACGGGTTATGGCCCTTGCGTGCCTTGAA
TTACTTCCACCTGGCTGCAGTACGTGATTCTTGATCCCGAGCTTCGGGTTGGAAGTGGGTGGGAGAGTTC
GAGGCCTTGCGCTTAAGGAGCCCCTTCGCCTCGTGCTTGAGTTGAGGCCTGGCCTGGGCGCTGGGGCCGC
CGCGTGCGAATCTGGTGGCACCTTCGCGCCTGTCTCGCTGCTTTCGATAAGTCTCTAGCCATTTAAAATT
TTTGATGACCTGCTGCGACGCTTTTTTTCTGGCAAGATAGTCTTGTAAATGCGGGCCAAGATCTGCACAC
TGGTATTTCGGTTTTTGGGGCCGCGGGCGGCGACGGGGCCCGTGCGTCCCAGCGCACATGTTCGGCGAGG
CGGGGCCTGCGAGCGCGGCCACCGAGAATCGGACGGGGGTAGTCTCAAGCTGGCCGGCCTGCTCTGGTGC
CTGGCCTCGCGCCGCCGTGTATCGCCCCGCCCTGGGCGGCAAGGCTGGCCCGGTCGGCACCAGTTGCGTG
AGCGGAAAGATGGCCGCTTCCCGGCCCTGCTGCAGGGAGCTCAAAATGGAGGACGCGGCGCTCGGGAGAG
CGGGCGGGTGAGTCACCCACACAAAGGAAAAGGGCCTTTCCGTCCTCAGCCGTCGCTTCATGTGACTCCA
CGGAGTACCGGGCGCCGTCCAGGCACCTCGATTAGTTCTCGAGCTTTTGGAGTACGTCGTCTTTAGGTTG
GGGGGAGGGGTTTTATGCGATGGAGTTTCCCCACACTGAGTGGGTGGAGACTGAAGTTAGGCCAGCTTGG
CACTTGATGTAATTCTCCTTGGAATTTGCCCTTTTTGAGTTTGGATCTTGGTTCATTCTCAAGCCTCAGA
CAGTGGTTCAAAGTTTTTTTCTTCCATTTCAGGTGTCGTGAAGCGGCCAATTCGCCCTTTTCTCTAGCAG
CACTGGGCGTCCCTTTCAGCAAGACGATGGCTGTGCTCAGGCAGCTGGCGCTCCTCCTCTGGAAGAACTA
CACCCTGCAGAAGCGGAAGGTCCTGGTGACGGTCCTGGAACTCTTCCTGCCATTGCTGTTTTCTGGGATC
CTCATCTGGCTCCGCTTGAAGATTCAGTCGGAAAATGTGCCCAACGCCACCATCTACCCGGGCCAGTCCA
TCCAGGAGCTGCCTCTGTTCTTCACCTTCCCTCCGCCAGGAGACACCTGGGAGCTTGCCTACATCCCTTC
TCACAGTGACGCTGCCAAGACCGTCACTGAGACAGTGCGCAGGGCACTTGTGATCAACATGCGAGTGCGC
GGCTTTCCCTCCGAGAAGGACTTTGAGGACTACATTAGGTACGACAACTGCTCGTCCAGCGTGCTGGCCG
CCGTGGTCTTCGAGCACCCCTTCAACCACAGCAAGGAGCCCCTGCCGCTGGCGGTGAAATATCACCTACG
GTTCAGTTACACACGGAGAAATTACATGTGGACCCAAACAGGCTCCTTTTTCCTGAAAGAGACAGAAGGC
TGGCACACTACTTCCCTTTTCCCGCTTTTCCCAAACCCAGGACCAAGGGAACCTACATCCCCTGATGGCG
GAGAACCTGGGTACATCCGGGAAGGCTTCCTGGCCGTGCAGCATGCTGTGGACCGGGCCATCATGGAGTA
CCATGCTGATGCCGCCACACGCCAGCTGTTCCAGAGACTGACGGTGACCATCAAGAGGTTCCCGTACCCG
CCGTTCATCGCAGACCCCTTCCTCGTGGCCATCCAGTACCAGCTGCCCCTGCTGCTGCTGCTCAGCTTCA
CCTACACCGCGCTCACCATTGCCCGTGCTGTCGTGCAGGAGAAGGAAAGGAGGCTGAAGGAGTACATGCG
CATGATGGGGCTCAGCAGCTGGCTGCACTGGAGTGCCTGGTTCCTCTTGTTCTTCCTCTTCCTCCTCATC
GCCGCCTCCTTCATGACCCTGCTCTTCTGTGTCAAGGTGAAGCCAAATGTAGCCGTGCTGTCCCGCAGCG
ACCCCTCCCTGGTGCTCGCCTTCCTGCTGTGCTTCGCCATCTCTACCATCTCCTTCAGCTTCATGGTCAG
CACCTTCTTCAGCAAAGCCAACATGGCAGCAGCCTTCGGAGGCTTCCTCTACTTCTTCACCTACATCCCC
TACTTCTTCGTGGCCCCTCGGTACAACTGGATGACTCTGAGCCAGAAGCTCTGCTCCTGCCTCCTGTCTA
ATGTCGCCATGGCAATGGGAGCCCAGCTCATTGGGAAATTTGAGGCGAAAGGCATGGGCATCCAGTGGCG
AGACCTCCTGAGTCCCGTCAACGTGGACGACGACTTCTGCTTCGGGCAGGTGCTGGGGATGCTGCTGCTG
GACTCTGTGCTCTATGGCCTGGTGACCTGGTACATGGAGGCCGTCTTCCCAGGGCAGTTCGGCGTGCCTC
AGCCCTGGTACTTCTTCATCATGCCCTCCTATTGGTGTGGGAAGCCAAGGGCGGTTGCAGGGAAGGAGGA
AGAAGACAGTGACCCCGAGAAAGCACTCAGAAACGAGTACTTTGAAGCCGAGCCAGAGGACCTGGTGGCG
GGGATCAAGATCAAGCACCTGTCCAAGGTGTTCAGGGTGGGAAATAAGGACAGGGCGGCCGTCAGAGACC
TGAACCTCAACCTGTACGAGGGACAGATCACCGTCCTGCTGGGCCACAACGGTGCCGGGAAGACCACCAC
CCTCTCCATGCTCACAGGTCTCTTTCCCCCGACCAGTGGACGGGCATACATCAGCGGGTATGAAATTTCC
CAGGACATGGTTCAGATCCGGAAGAGCCTGGGCCTGTGCCCGCAGCACGACATCCTGTTTGACAACTTGA
CAGTCGCAGAGCACCTTTATTTCTACGCCCAGCTGAAGGGCCTGTCACGTCAGAAGTGCCCTGAAGAAGT
CAAGCAGATGCTGCACATCATCGGCCTGGAGGACAAGTGGAACTCACGGAGCCGCTTCCTGAGCGGGGGC
ATGAGGCGCAAGCTCTCCATCGGCATCGCCCTCATCGCAGGCTCCAAGGTGCTGATACTGGACGAGCCCA
CCTCGGGCATGGACGCCATCTCCAGGAGGGCCATCTGGGATCTTCTTCAGCGGCAGAAAAGTGACCGCAC
CATCGTGCTGACCACCCACTTCATGGACGAGGCTGACCTGCTGGGAGACCGCATCGCCATCATGGCCAAG
GGGGAGCTGCAGTGCTGCGGGTCCTCGCTGTTCCTCAAGCAGAAATACGGTGCCGGCTATCACATGACGC
TGGTGAAGGAGCCGCACTGCAACCCGGAAGACATCTCCCAGCTGGTCCACCACCACGTGCCCAACGCCAC
GCTGGAGAGCAGCGCTGGGGCCGAGCTGTCTTTCATCCTTCCCAGAGAGAGCACGCACAGGTTTGAAGGT
CTCTTTGCTAAACTGGAGAAGAAGCAGAAAGAGCTGGGCATTGCCAGCTTTGGGGCATCCATCACCACCA
TGGAGGAAGTCTTCCTTCGGGTCGGGAAGCTGGTGGACAGCAGTATGGACATCCAGGCCATCCAGCTCCC
TGCCCTGCAGTACCAGCACGAGAGGCGCGCCAGCGACTGGGCTGTGGACAGCAACCTCTGTGGGGCCATG
GACCCCTCCGACGGCATTGGAGCCCTCATCGAGGAGGAGCGCACCGCTGTCAAGCTCAACACTGGGCTCG
CCCTGCACTGCCAGCAATTCTGGGCCATGTTCCTGAAGAAGGCCGCATACAGCTGGCGCGAGTGGAAAAT
GGTGGCGGCACAGGTCCTGGTGCCTCTGACCTGCGTCACCCTGGCCCTCCTGGCCATCAACTACTCCTCG
GAGCTCTTCGACGACCCCATGCTGAGGCTGACCTTGGGCGAGTACGGCAGAACCGTCGTGCCCTTCTCAG
TTCCCGGGACCTCCCAGCTGGGTCAGCAGCTGTCAGAGCATCTGAAAGACGCACTGCAGGCTGAGGGACA
GGAGCCCCGCGAGGTGCTCGGTGACCTGGAGGAGTTCTTGATCTTCAGGGCTTCTGTGGAGGGGGGCGGC
TTTAATGAGCGGTGCCTTGTGGCAGCGTCCTTCAGAGATGTGGGAGAGCGCACGGTCGTCAACGCCTTGT
TCAACAACCAGGCGTACCACTCTCCAGCCACTGCCCTGGCCGTCGTGGACAACCTTCTGTTCAAGCTGCT
GTGCGGGCCTCACGCCTCCATTGTGGTCTCCAACTTCCCCCAGCCCCGGAGCGCCCTGCAGGCTGCCAAG
GACCAGTTTAACGAGGGCCGGAAGGGATTCGACATTGCCCTCAACCTGCTCTTCGCCATGGCATTCTTGG
CCAGCACGTTCTCCATCCTGGCGGTCAGCGAGAGGGCCGTGCAGGCCAAGCATGTGCAGTTTGTGAGTGG
AGTCCACGTGGCCAGTTTCTGGCTCTCTGCTCTGCTGTGGGACCTCATCTCCTTCCTCATCCCCAGTCTG
CTGCTGCTGGTGGTGTTTAAGGCCTTCGACGTGCGTGCCTTCACGCGGGACGGCCACATGGCTGACACCC
TGCTGCTGCTCCTGCTCTACGGCTGGGCCATCATCCCCCTCATGTACCTGATGAACTTCTTCTTCTTGGG
GGCGGCCACTGCCTACACGAGGCTGACCATCTTCAACATCCTGTCAGGCATCGCCACCTTCCTGATGGTC
ACCATCATGCGCATCCCAGCTGTAAAACTGGAAGAACTTTCCAAAACCCTGGATCACGTGTTCCTGGTGC
TGCCCAACCACTGTCTGGGGATGGCAGTCAGCAGTTTCTACGAGAACTACGAGACGCGGAGGTACTGCAC
CTCCTCCGAGGTCGCCGCCCACTACTGCAAGAAATATAACATCCAGTACCAGGAGAACTTCTATGCCTGG
AGCGCCCCGGGGGTCGGCCGGTTTGTGGCCTCCATGGCCGCCTCAGGGTGCGCCTACCTCATCCTGCTCT
TCCTCATCGAGACCAACCTGCTTCAGAGACTCAGGGGCATCCTCTGCGCCCTCCGGAGGAGGCGGACACT
GACAGAATTATACACCCGGATGCCTGTGCTTCCTGAGGACCAAGATGTAGCGGACGAGAGGACCCGCATC
CTGGCCCCCAGCCCGGACTCCCTGCTCCACACACCTCTGATTATCAAGGAGCTCTCCAAGGTGTACGAGC
AGCGGGTGCCCCTCCTGGCCGTGGACAGGCTCTCCCTCGCGGTGCAGAAAGGGGAGTGCTTCGGCCTGCT
GGGCTTCAATGGAGCCGGGAAGACCACGACTTTCAAAATGCTGACCGGGGAGGAGAGCCTCACTTCTGGG
GATGCCTTTGTCGGGGGTCACAGAATCAGCTCTGATGTCGGAAAGGTGCGGCAGCGGATCGGCTACTGCC
CGCAGTTTGATGCCTTGCTGGACCACATGACAGGCCGGGAGATGCTGGTCATGTACGCTCGGCTCCGGGG
CATCCCTGAGCGCCACATCGGGGCCTGCGTGGAGAACACTCTGCGGGGCCTGCTGCTGGAGCCACATGCC
AACAAGCTGGTCAGGACGTACAGTGGTGGTAACAAGCGGAAGCTGAGCACCGGCATCGCCCTGATCGGAG
AGCCTGCTGTCATCTTCCTGGACGAGCCGTCCACTGGCATGGACCCCGTGGCCCGGCGCCTGCTTTGGGA
CACCGTGGCACGAGCCCGAGAGTCTGGCAAGGCCATCATCATCACCTCCCACAGCATGGAGGAGTGTGAG
GCCCTGTGCACCCGGCTGGCCATCATGGTGCAGGGGCAGTTCAAGTGCCTGGGCAGCCCCCAGCACCTCA
AGAGCAAGTTCGGCAGCGGCTACTCCCTGCGGGCCAAGGTGCAGAGTGAAGGGCAACAGGAGGCGCTGGA
GGAGTTCAAGGCCTTCGTGGACCTGACCTTTCCAGGCAGCGTCCTGGAAGATGAGCACCAAGGCATGGTC
CATTACCACCTGCCGGGCCGTGACCTCAGCTGGGCGAAGGTTTTCGGTATTCTGGAGAAAGCCAAGGAAA
AGTACGGCGTGGACGACTACTCCGTGAGCCAGATCTCGCTGGAACAGGTCTTCCTGAGCTTCGCCCACCT
GCAGCCGCCCACCGCAGAGGAGGGGCGACCGGTCATGGTGAGCAAGGGCGCCGAGCTGTTCACCGGCATC
GTGCCCATCCTGATCGAGCTGAATGGCGATGTGAATGGCCACAAGTTCAGCGTGAGCGGCGAGGGCGAGG
GCGATGCCACCTACGGCAAGCTGACCCTGAAGTTCATCTGCACCACCGGCAAGCTGCCTGTGCCCTGGCC
CACCCTGGTGACCACCCTGAGCTACGGCGTGCAGTGCTTCTCACGCTACCCCGATCACATGAAGCAGCAC
GACTTCTTCAAGAGCGCCATGCCTGAGGGCTACATCCAGGAGCGCACCATCTTCTTCGAGGATGACGGCA
ACTACAAGTCGCGCGCCGAGGTGAAGTTCGAGGGCGATACCCTGGTGAATCGCATCGAGCTGACCGGCAC
CGATTTCAAGGAGGATGGCAACATCCTGGGCAATAAGATGGAGTACAACTACAACGCCCACAATGTGTAC
ATCATGACCGACAAGGCCAAGAATGGCATCAAGGTGAACTTCAAGATCCGCCACAACATCGAGGATGGCA
GCGTGCAGCTGGCCGACCACTACCAGCAGAATACCCCCATCGGCGATGGCCCTGTGCTGCTGCCCGATAA
CCACTACCTGTCCACCCAGAGCGCCCTGTCCAAGGACCCCAACGAGAAGCGCGATCACATGATCTACTTC
GGCTTCGTGACCGCCGCCGCCATCACCCACGGCATGGATGAGCTGTACAAGTGAGCGGCCGATCCTAATC
AACCTCTGGATTACAAAATTTGTGAAAGATTGACTGGTATTCTTAACTATGTTGCTCCTTTTACGCTATG
TGGATACGCTGCTTTAATGCCTTTGTATCATGCTATTGCTTCCCGTATGGCTTTCATTTTCTCCTCCTTG
TATAAATCCTGGTTGCTGTCTCTTTATGAGGAGTTGTGGCCCGTTGTCAGGCAACGTGGCGTGGTGTGCA
CTGTGTTTGCTGACGCAACCCCCACTGGTTGGGGCATTGCCACCACCTGTCAGCTCCTTTCCGGGACTTT
CGCTTTCCCCCTCCCTATTGCCACGGCGGAACTCATCGCCGCCTGCCTTGCCCGCTGCTGGACAGGGGCT
CGGCTGTTGGGCACTGACAATTCCGTGGTGTTGTCGGGGAAATCATCGTCCTTTCCTTGGCTGCTCGCCT
GTGTTGCCACCTGGATTCTGCGCGGGACGTCCTTCTGCTACGTCCCTTCGGCCCTCAATCCAGCGGACCT
TCCTTCCCGCGGCCTGCTGCCGGCTCTGCGGCCTCTTCCGCGTCTTCGCCTTCGCCCTCAGACGAGTCGG
ATCTCCCTTTGGGCCGCCTCCCCGCCTGAGATCCTTTAAGACCAATGACTTACAAGGCAGCTGTAGATCT
TAGCCACTTTTTAAAAGAAAAGGGGGGACTGGAAGGGCTAATTCACTCCCAACGAAGACAAGATCTGCTT
TTTGCTTGTACTGGGTCTCTCTGGTTAGACCAGATCTGAGCCTGGGAGCTCTCTGGCTAACTAGGGAACC
CACTGCTTAAGCCTCAATAAAGCTTGCCTTGAGTGCTTCAAGTAGTGTGTGCCCGTCTGTTGTGTGACTC
TGGTAACTAGAGATCCCTCAGACCCTTTTAGTCAGTGTGGAAAATCTCTAGCAGTAGTAGTTCATGTCAT
CTTATTATTCAGTATTTATAACTTGCAAAGAAATGAATATCAGAGAGTGAGAGGCCCGGGTTAATTAAGG
AAAGGGCTAGATCATTCTTGAAGACGAAAGGGCCTCGTGATACGCCTATTTTTATAGGTTAATGTCATGA
TAATAATGGTTTCTTAGACGTCAGGTGGCACTTTTCGGGGAAATGTGCGCGGAACCCCTATTTGTTTATT
TTTCTAAATACATTCAAATATGTATCCGCTCATGAGACAATAACCCTGATAAATGCTTCAATAATATTGA
AAAAGGAAGAGTATGAGTATTCAACATTTCCGTGTCGCCCTTATTCCCTTTTTTGCGGCATTTTGCCTTC
CTGTTTTTGCTCACCCAGAAACGCTGGTGAAAGTAAAAGATGCTGAAGATCAGTTGGGTGCACGAGTGGG
TTACATCGAACTGGATCTCAACAGCGGTAAGATCCTTGAGAGTTTTCGCCCCGAAGAACGTTTTCCAATG
ATGAGCACTTTTAAAGTTCTGCTATGTGGCGCGGTATTATCCCGTGTTGACGCCGGGCAAGAGCAACTCG
GTCGCCGCATACACTATTCTCAGAATGACTTGGTTGAGTACTCACCAGTCACAGAAAAGCATCTTACGGA
TGGCATGACAGTAAGAGAATTATGCAGTGCTGCCATAACCATGAGTGATAACACTGCGGCCAACTTACTT
CTGACAACGATCGGAGGACCGAAGGAGCTAACCGCTTTTTTGCACAACATGGGGGATCATGTAACTCGCC
TTGATCGTTGGGAACCGGAGCTGAATGAAGCCATACCAAACGACGAGCGTGACACCACGATGCCTGTAGC
AATGGCAACAACGTTGCGCAAACTATTAACTGGCGAACTACTTACTCTAGCTTCCCGGCAACAATTAATA
GACTGGATGGAGGCGGATAAAGTTGCAGGACCACTTCTGCGCTCGGCCCTTCCGGCTGGCTGGTTTATTG
CTGATAAATCTGGAGCCGGTGAGCGTGGGTCTCGCGGTATCATTGCAGCACTGGGGCCAGATGGTAAGCC
CTCCCGTATCGTAGTTATCTACACGACGGGGAGTCAGGCAACTATGGATGAACGAAATAGACAGATCGCT
GAGATAGGTGCCTCACTGATTAAGCATTGGTAACTGTCAGACCAAGTTTACTCATATATACTTTAGATTG
ATTTAAAACTTCATTTTTAATTTAAAAGGATCTAGGTGAAGATCCTTTTTGATAATCTCATGACCAAAAT
CCCTTAACGTGAGTTTTCGTTCCACTGAGCGTCAGACCCCGTAGAAAAGATCAAAGGATCTTCTTGAGAT
CCTTTTTTTCTGCGCGTAATCTGCTGCTTGCAAACAAAAAAACCACCGCTACCAGCGGTGGTTTGTTTGC
CGGATCAAGAGCTACCAACTCTTTTTCCGAAGGTAACTGGCTTCAGCAGAGCGCAGATACCAAATACTGT
TCTTCTAGTGTAGCCGTAGTTAGGCCACCACTTCAAGAACTCTGTAGCACCGCCTACATACCTCGCTCTG
CTAATCCTGTTACCAGTGGCTGCTGCCAGTGGCGATAAGTCGTGTCTTACCGGGTTGGACTCAAGACGAT
AGTTACCGGATAAGGCGCAGCGGTCGGGCTGAACGGGGGGTTCGTGCACACAGCCCAGCTTGGAGCGAAC
GACCTACACCGAACTGAGATACCTACAGCGTGAGCTATGAGAAAGCGCCACGCTTCCCGAAGGGAGAAAG
GCGGACAGGTATCCGGTAAGCGGCAGGGTCGGAACAGGAGAGCGCACGAGGGAGCTTCCAGGGGGAAACG
CCTGGTATCTTTATAGTCCTGTCGGGTTTCGCCACCTCTGACTTGAGCGTCGATTTTTGTGATGCTCGTC
AGGGGGGCGGAGCCTATGGAAAAACGCCAGCAACGCGGCCTTTTTACGGTTCCTGGCCTTTTGCTGGCCT
TTTGCTCACATGTTCTTTCCTGCGTTATCCCCTGATTCTGTGGATAACCGTATTACCGCCTTTGAGTGAG
CTGATACCGCTCGCCGCAGCCGAACGACCGAGCGCAGCGAGTCAGTGAGCGAGGAAGCGGAAGAGCGCCC
AATACGCAAACCGCCTCTCCCCGCGCGTTGGCCGATTCATTAATGCAGCAAGCTCATGGCTGACTAATTT
TTTTTATTTATGCAGAGGCCGAGGCCGCCTCGGCCTCTGAGCTATTCCAGAAGTAGTGAGGAGGCTTTTT
TGGAGGCCTAGGCTTTTGCAAAAAGCTCCCCGTGGCACGACAGGTTTCCCGACTGGAAAGCGGGCAGTGA
GCGCAACGCAATTAATGTGAGTTAGCTCACTCATTAGGCACCCCAGGCTTTACACTTTATGCTTCCGGCT
CGTATGTTGTGTGGAATTGTGAGCGGATAACAATTTCACACAGGAAACAGCTATGACATGATTACGAATT
TCACAAATAAAGCATTTTTTTCACTGCATTCTAGTTGTGGTTTGTCCAAACTCATCAATGTATCTTATCA
TGTCTGGATCAACTGGATAACTCAAGCTAACCAAAATCATCCCAAACTTCCCACCCCATACCCTATTACC
ACTGCCAATTACCTGTGGTTTCATTTACTCTAAACCTGTGATTCCTCTGAATTATTTTCATTTTAAAGAA
ATTGTATTTGTTAAATATGTACTACAAACTTAGTAGT
